>Addgene plasmid #202301 | pAJT243-Pcin | addgene full sequence | sequence record 408087 | Addgene NGS Result
GAATCTCGCGTAGACACATACATGAGCTTACTTGTACAGCTCGTCCATGCCGAGAGTGATCCCGGCGGCG
GTCACGAACTCCAGCAGGACCATGTGATCGCGCTTCTCGTTGGGGTCTTTGCTCAGGGCGGACTGGTAGC
TAAGGTAGTGGTTGTCGGGCAGCAGCACGGGGCCGTCGCCGATTGGGGTGTTCTGCTGGTAGTGGTCGGC
GAGCTGCACGCTGCCGTCCTCGATGTTGTGGCGGATCTTGAAGTTCACCTTGATGCCGTTCTTCTGCTTG
TCGGCCATGATATAGACGTTGTGGCTGTTGTAGTTGTACTCCAGCTTGTGCCCCAGGATGTTGCCGTCCT
CCTTGAAGTCGATGCCCTTCAGCTCGATGCGGTTCACCAGGGTGTCGCCCTCGAACTTCACCTCGGCGCG
GGTCTTGTAGTTGCCGTCGTCCTTGAAGAAGATGGTGCGCTCCTGGACGTAGCCTTCGGGCATGGCGGAC
TTGAAGAAGTCGTGCAGCTTCATGTGGTCGGGGTAGCGGGCGAAGCATTGCAGGCCGTAGCCGAAGGTGG
TCACGAGGGTGGGCCAGGGCACGGGCAGCTTGCCTGTGGTGCAGATGAACTTCAGGGTCAGCTTGCCGTA
GGTGGCATCGCCCTCGCCCTCGCCGGACACGCTGAACTTGTGGCCGTTTACGTCGCCGTCCAGCTCGACC
AGGATGGGCACCACCCCGGTGAACAGCTCCTCGCCCTTGCTCACCATCTAGTATTTCTCCTCTTTCTCTA
GTATTAAACAAAATTATTTGTAGAGGCTGTTTCGTCCTCACGGACTCATCAGACCGGAAAGCACATCCGG
TGACAGCTAGCGTTTTCAAGTTCGTGGAAAGCAGAATGGTTCAGGCGAGCCGGATCGGAAATTCCCTCAG
ATAGGCCCCCCCAGATGAGGGGGATCAGAGCATGTCGCGCAAAAGTGTGCAGCGGTTTTGCGATAACGAC
ATGCGCCAAAACAAAGACTGAAAGCGCGAGGAGCGAATCTGAAAGATCGCGACCCGCTTTAGAGCGCCGT
GCGTCCGTTTGGACGCACAAAGGGACTTTTGTGCTACCACTCCTGGTCTTCCAGTACAATCTGCTCTGAT
GCCCTCGAGTGCGGCCGCACTAGTGTCGACGGAGCTCGAATTCGGATCCGAAGTTCCTATACTTTCTAGA
GAATAGGAACTTCGGAATAGGAACTTCTATTTTTATAGGTTAATGTCATGATAATAATGGTTTCTTAGAC
CATGCCTATTTGTTTATTTTTCTAAATACATTCAAATATGTATCCGCTCATGAGACAATAACCCTGATAA
ATGCTTCAATAATATTGAAAAAGGAAGAGTATGAGCCATATTCAACGGGAAACGTCTTGCTCTAGGCCGC
GATTAAATTCCAACATGGATGCTGATTTATATGGGTATAAATGGGCTCGCGATAATGTCGGGCAATCAGG
TGCGACAATCTATCGATTGTATGGGAAGCCCGATGCGCCAGAGTTGTTTCTGAAACATGGCAAAGGTAGC
GTTGCCAATGATGTTACAGATGAGATGGTCAGACTAAACTGGCTGACGGAATTTATGCCTCTTCCGACCA
TCAAGCATTTTATCCGTACTCCTGATGATGCATGGTTACTCACCACTGCGATCCCCGGGAAAACAGCATT
CCAGGTATTAGAAGAATATCCTGATTCAGGTGAAAATATTGTTGATGCGCTGGCAGTGTTCCTGCGCCGG
TTGCATTCGATTCCTGTTTGTAATTGTCCTTTTAACAGCGACCGCGTATTTCGTCTCGCTCAGGCGCAAT
CACGAATGAATAACGGTTTGGTTGATGCGAGTGATTTTGATGACGAGCGTAATGGCTGGCCTGTTGAACA
AGTCTGGAAAGAAATGCATAAACTTTTGCCATTCTCACCGGATTCAGTCGTCACTCATGGTGATTTCTCA
CTTGATAACCTTATTTTTGACGAGGGGAAATTAATAGGTTGTATTGATGTTGGACGAGTCGGAATCGCAG
ACCGATACCAGGATCTTGCCATCCTATGGAACTGCCTCGGTGAGTTTTCTCCTTCATTACAGAAACGGCT
TTTTCAAAAATATGGTATTGATAATCCTGATATGAATAAATTGCAGTTTCATTTGATGCTCGATGAGTTT
TTCTAAAGCTCGCTTGGACTCCTGTTGATAGATCCAGTAATGACCTCAGAACTCCATCTGGATTTGTTCA
GAACGCTCGGTTGCCGCCGGGCGTTTTTTATTGGTGAGAATCCAAGCTTAAGGTATACTTTCCGCTGCAT
AACCCTGCTTCGGGGTCATTATAGCGATTTTTTCGGTATATCCATCCTTTTTCGCACGATATACAGGATT
TTGCCAAAGGGTTCGTGTAGACTTTCCTTGGTGTATCCAACGGCGTCAGCCGGGCAGGATAGGTGAAGTA
GGCCCACCCGCGAGCGGGTGTTCCTTCTTCACTGTCCCTTATTCGCACCTGGCGGTGCTCAACGGGAATC
CTGCTCTGCGAGGCTGGCCGATAAGCTACAAGAAGATCCGGCCACGATGCGTCCGGCGTAGAGGATCTGA
AGATCAGCAGTTCAACCTGTTGATAGTACGTACTAAGCTCTCATGTTTCACGTACTAAGCTCTCATGTTT
AACGTACTAAGCTCTCATGTTTAACGAACTAAACCCTCATGGCTAACGTACTAAGCTCTCATGGCTAACG
TACTAAGCTCTCATGTTTCACGTACTAAGCTCTCATGTTTGAACAATAAAATTAATATAAATCAGCAACT
TAAATAGCCTCTAAGGTTTTAAGTTTTATAAGAAAAAAAAGAATATATAAGGCTTTTAAAGCTTTTAAGG
TTTAACGGTTGTGGACAACAAGCCAGGGATGTAACGCACTGAGAAGCCCTTAGAGCCTCTCAAAGCAATT
TTGAGTGACACAGGAACACTTAACGGCTGACATGGGAATTAGCCATGGGCCCGTGCGAATCATTTTTACG
GTTCCTGGCCTTTTGCTGGCCTTTTGCTCACATGTTCTTTCCTGCGTTATCCCCGGATTCTGTGGATAAC
CGTATTACCGCCTGGACCAAAACGAAAAAACACCCTTTCGGGTGTCTTTTCTGGAATTTGGTACCGAGCC
TTTGGTCGAAAAAAAAAGCCCGCACTGTCAGGTGCGGGCTTTTTTCTGTGTTTCCAGCCAAGAGCAGTGC
CTTGCAGAAGTTCTCGGGCGA
Features (pLannotate 1.2.2; 10 found; start..end, strand, type, name):
     28..747     -  CDS            EYFP: enhanced YFP mammalian codon-optimized
    797..846     -  misc_RNA       sTRSV HHRz: hammerhead ribozyme from the tobacco ringspot virus satellite RNA (Khvorova et al., 2003)
   1102..1123    -  misc_feature   bom (fragment): basis of mobility region from pBR322
   1170..1217    -  protein_bind   FRT: FLP-mediated recombination occurs in the 8-bp core sequence TCTAGAAA (Turan and Bode, 2011). FLP recombinase from the Saccharomyces cerevisiae 2μ plasmid
   1269..1360    +  promoter       AmpR promoter: bla
   1361..2176    +  CDS            KanR: aminoglycoside phosphotransferase; aph(3')-Ia; confers resistance to kanamycin in bacteria or G418 (Geneticin®) in eukaryotes
   2187..2281    +  terminator     lambda t0 terminator: transcription terminator from phage lambda
   2432..2540    +  oriT           oriT: incP origin of transfer
   2584..2972    +  rep_origin     R6K γ ori: γ replication origin from E. coli plasmid R6K; requires the R6K initiator protein pi for replication
   3032..3091    +  rep_origin     RSF ori (fragment): Plasmids containing the RSF 1030 origin of replication can be propagated in E. coli cells that contain additional plasmids with compatible origins.
