[The description below was written by a language model from this plasmid's Addgene catalogue record and pLannotate feature annotations shown in this document.]
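Description:
pAJT243-Pcin is a small (about 3.2 kb) bacterial integration plasmid built on an R6K backbone, designed to deliver a PCin-YFP reporter cassette into the LPattB2 genomic landing pad. It replicates from the R6K γ origin, which functions only when the pi initiator protein is supplied in trans. It is therefore maintained at low copy in a pir-expressing E. coli host (Pir1) and behaves as a non-replicating "suicide" vector in ordinary strains, so kanamycin-resistant clones arise only through chromosomal integration. Selection is provided by a KanR gene (aph(3')-Ia) driven by the bla (AmpR) promoter and closed by the lambda t0 terminator. An incP oriT is also present, which would allow conjugative transfer from a suitable donor strain. The short bom and RSF ori matches are annotated only as fragments and probably do not represent functional elements.

The payload is a synthetic Pcin-YFP unit on the reverse strand, assembled by Gibson cloning. It consists of an EYFP coding sequence preceded by the sTRSV hammerhead ribozyme. A self-cleaving ribozyme in this position commonly serves as an insulator, trimming the 5' leader so that reporter translation is less dependent on the upstream promoter context. The Pcin promoter itself and the attachment site expected to pair with LPattB2 are not picked up in the automated feature table, so their positions are not documented here. A single annotated FRT site lies between the reporter and the resistance and origin region. It could support FLP-mediated removal of backbone sequence after integration if a partner site exists in the landing pad, though the record does not say this. The associated work concerns insulated genomic landing pads and genetic circuits in E. coli Nissle, and the construct fits use as a fluorescent readout of Pcin activity from a single-copy chromosomal location.
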