Addgene plasmid #202301: pAJT243-Pcin
Purpose: PCin-YFP plasmid for LPattB2 integration
Depositing lab: Christopher Voigt. Depositing organization: Massachusetts Institute of Technology. Publication: Redesign of an Escherichia coli Nissle treatment for phenylketonuria using insulated genomic landing pads and genetic circuits to reduce burden. Triassi AJ, Fields BD, Monahan CE, Means JM, Park Y, Doosthosseini H, Padmakumar JP, Isabella VM, Voigt CA. Cell Syst. 2023 Jun 21;14(6):512-524.e12. doi: 10.1016/j.cels.2023.05.004. PubMed 37348465.
Backbone
  Vector backbone: R6K
  Vector type: Bacterial Expression
Growth in bacteria
  Bacterial resistance: Kanamycin, 50 μg/mL
  Growth temperature: 37°C
  Growth strain: Pir1
  Copy number: Low Copy
Gene/Insert
  Gene/Insert name: Pcin-YFP
  Species: Synthetic
  Cloning method: Gibson Cloning
Terms and licenses: Academic/Nonprofit Terms; Industry Terms: Not Available to Industry
How to cite: pAJT243-Pcin was a gift from Christopher Voigt (Addgene plasmid # 202301 ; http://n2t.net/addgene:202301 ; RRID:Addgene_202301)
